>Addgene plasmid #81801 | pDONR223_PNKP_WT | addgene full sequence | sequence record 169159 | Addgene NGS Result
CTTTCCTGCGTTATCCCCTGATTCTGTGGATAACCGTATTACCGCCTTTGAGTGAGCTGATACCGCTCGC
CGCAGCCGAACGACCGAGCGCAGCGAGTCAGTGAGCGAGGAAGCGGAAGAGCGCCCAATACGCAAACCGC
CTCTCCCCGCGCGTTGGCCGATTCATTAATGCAGCTGGCACGACAGGTTTCCCGACTGGAAAGCGGGCAG
TGAGCGCAACGCAATTAATACGCGTACCGCTAGCCAGGAAGAGTTTGTAGAAACGCAAAAAGGCCATCCG
TCAGGATGGCCTTCTGCTTAGTTTGATGCCTGGCAGTTTATGGCGGGCGTCCTGCCCGCCACCCTCCGGG
CCGTTGCTTCACAACGTTCAAATCCGCTCCCGGCGGATTTGTCCTACTCAGGAGAGCGTTCACCGACAAA
CAACAGATAAAACGAAAGGCCCAGTCTTCCGACTGAGCCTTTCGTTTTATTTGATGCCTGGCAGTTCCCT
ACTCTCGCGTTAACGCTAGCATGGATGTTTTCCCAGTCACGACGTTGTAAAACGACGGCCAGTCTTAAGC
TCGGGCCCCAAATAATGATTTTATTTTGACTGATAGTGACCTGTTCGTTGCAACAAATTGATGAGCAATG
CTTTTTTATAATGCCAACTTTGTACAAAAAAGTTGGCACCATGGGCGAGGTGGAGGCCCCGGGCCGCTTG
TGGCTCGAGAGCCCCCCTGGGGGAGCGCCCCCCATCTTCCTGCCCTCGGACGGGCAAGCCCTGGTCCTGG
GCAGGGGACCCCTGACCCAGGTTACGGACCGGAAGTGCTCCAGAACTCAAGTGGAGCTGGTCGCAGATCC
TGAGACCCGGACAGTGGCAGTGAAACAGCTGGGAGTTAACCCCTCAACTACCGGGACCCAGGAG
[345 nt withheld, positions 905-1249]
ATCTTGTACCCAGAGATTCCCCGTAAGCTCCGAGAGCTGGAAGCCGAGGGCTACAAGCTGGTGATCTTCA
CCAACCAGATGAGCATCGGGCGCGGGAAGCTGCCAGCCGAGGAGTTCAAGGCCAAGGTGGAGGCTGTGGT
GGAGAAGCTGGGGGTCCCCTTCCAGGTGCTGGTGGCCACGCACGCAGGCTTGTACCGGAAGCCGGTGACG
GGCATGTGGGACCATCTGCAGGAGCAGGCCAACGACGGCACGCCCATATCCATCGGGGACAGCATCTTTG
TGGGAGACGCAGCCGGACGCCCGGCCAACTGGGCCCCGGGGCGGAAGAAGAAAGACTTCTCCTGCGCCGA
TCGCCTGTTTGCCCTCAACCTTGGCCTGCCCTTCGCCACGCCTGAGGAGTTCTTTCTCAAGTGGCCAGCA
GCCGGCTTCGAGCTCCCAGCCTTTGATCCGAGGACTGTCTCCCGCTCAGGGCCTCTCTGCCTCCCCGAGT
CCAGGGCCCTCCTGAGCGCCAGCCCGGAGGTGGTTGTCGCAGTGGGATTCCCTGGGGCCGGGAAGTCCAC
CTTTCTCAAGAAGCACCTCGTGTCGGCCGGATATGTCCACGTGAACAGGGACACGCTAGGCTCCTGGCAG
CGCTGTGTGACCACGTGTGAGACAGCCCTGAAGCAAGGGAAACGGGTCGCCATCGACAACACAAACCCAG
ACGCCGCGAGCCGCGCCAGGTACGTCCAGTGTGCCCGAGCCGCGGGCGTCCCCTGCCGCTGCTTCCTCTT
CACCGCCACTCTGGAGCAGGCGCGCCACAACAACCGGTTTCGAGAGATGACGGACTCCTCTCATATCCCC
GTGTCAGACATGGTCATGTATGGCTACAGGAAGCAGTTCGAGGCCCCAACGCTGGCTGAAGGCTTCTCTG
CCATCCTGGAGATCCCGTTCCGGCTATGGGTGGAGCCGAGGCTGGGGCGGCTGTACTGCCAGTTCTCCGA
GGGCTGATTGCCAACTTTCTTGTACAAAGTTGGCATTATAAGAAAGCATTGCTTATCAATTTGTTGCAAC
GAACAGGTCACTATCAGTCAAAATAAAATCATTATTTGCCATCCAGCTGATATCCCCTATAGTGAGTCGT
ATTACATGGTCATAGCTGTTTCCTGGCAGCTCTGGCCCGTGTCTCAAAATCTCTGATGTTACATTGCACA
AGATAAAAATATATCATCATGCCTCCTCTAGACCAGCCAGGACAGAAATGCCTCGACTTCGCTGCTACCC
AAGGTTGCCGGGTGACGCACACCGTGGAAACGGATGAAGGCACGAACCCAGTGGACATAAGCCTGTTCGG
TTCGTAAGCTGTAATGCAAGTAGCGTATGCGCTCACGCAACTGGTCCAGAACCTTGACCGAACGCAGCGG
TGGTAACGGCGCAGTGGCGGTTTTCATGGCTTGTTATGACTGTTTTTTTGGGGTACAGTCTATGCCTCGG
GCATCCAAGCAGCAAGCGCGTTACGCCGTGGGTCGATGTTTGATGTTATGGAGCAGCAACGATGTTACGC
AGCAGGGCAGTCGCCCTAAAACAAAGTTAAACATTATGAGGGAAGCGGTGATCGCCGAAGTATCGACTCA
ACTATCAGAGGTAGTTGGCGTCATCGAGCGCCATCTCGAACCGACGTTGCTGGCCGTACATTTGTACGGC
TCCGCAGTGGATGGCGGCCTGAAGCCACACAGTGATATTGATTTGCTGGTTACGGTGACCGTAAGGCTTG
ATGAAACAACGCGGCGAGCTTTGATCAACGACCTTTTGGAAACTTCGGCTTCCCCTGGAGAGAGCGAGAT
TCTCCGCGCTGTAGAAGTCACCATTGTTGTGCACGACGACATCATTCCGTGGCGTTATCCAGCTAAGCGC
GAACTGCAATTTGGAGAATGGCAGCGCAATGACATTCTTGCAGGTATCTTCGAGCCAGCCACGATCGACA
TTGATCTGGCTATCTTGCTGACAAAAGCAAGAGAACATAGCGTTGCCTTGGTAGGTCCAGCGGCGGAGGA
ACTCTTTGATCCGGTTCCTGAACAGGATCTATTTGAGGCGCTAAATGAAACCTTAACGCTATGGAACTCG
CCGCCCGACTGGGCTGGCGATGAGCGAAATGTAGTGCTTACGTTGTCCCGCATTTGGTACAGCGCAGTAA
CCGGCAAAATCGCGCCGAAGGATGTCGCTGCCGACTGGGCAATGGAGCGCCTGCCGGCCCAGTATCAGCC
CGTCATACTTGAAGCTAGACAGGCTTATCTTGGACAAGAAGAAGATCGCTTGGCCTCGCGCGCAGATCAG
TTGGAAGAATTTGTCCACTACGTGAAAGGCGAGATCACCAAGGTAGTCGGCAAATAACCCTCGAGCCACC
CATGACCAAAATCCCTTAACGTGAGTTACGCGTCGTTCCACTGAGCGTCAGACCCCGTAGAAAAGATCAA
AGGATCTTCTTGAGATCCTTTTTTTCTGCGCGTAATCTGCTGCTTGCAAACAAAAAAACCACCGCTACCA
GCGGTGGTTTGTTTGCCGGATCAAGAGCTACCAACTCTTTTTCCGAAGGTAACTGGCTTCAGCAGAGCGC
AGATACCAAATACTGTTCTTCTAGTGTAGCCGTAGTTAGGCCACCACTTCAAGAACTCTGTAGCACCGCC
TACATACCTCGCTCTGCTAATCCTGTTACCAGTGGCTGCTGCCAGTGGCGATAAGTCGTGTCTTACCGGG
TTGGACTCAAGACGATAGTTACCGGATAAGGCGCAGCGGTCGGGCTGAACGGGGGGTTCGTGCACACAGC
CCAGCTTGGAGCGAACGACCTACACCGAACTGAGATACCTACAGCGTGAGCTATGAGAAAGCGCCACGCT
TCCCGAAGGGAGAAAGGCGGACAGGTATCCGGTAAGCGGCAGGGTCGGAACAGGAGAGCGCACGAGGGAG
CTTCCAGGGGGAAACGCCTGGTATCTTTATAGTCCTGTCGGGTTTCGCCACCTCTGACTTGAGCGTCGAT
TTTTGTGATGCTCGTCAGGGGGGCGGAGCCTATGGAAAAACGCCAGCAACGCGGCCTTTTTACGGTTCCT
GGCCTTTTGCTGGCCTTTTGCTCACATGTT
Features (pLannotate 1.2.2; 12 found; start..end, strand, type, name):
    121..213     +  CDS            lacI (fragment): lac repressor; lacI; The lac repressor binds to the lac operator to inhibit transcription in E. coli. This inhibition can be relieved by adding lactose or isopropyl-β-D-thiogalactopyranoside (IPTG).
    268..295     -  terminator     rrnB T2 terminator: transcription terminator T2 from the E. coli rrnB gene
    427..470     +  terminator     rrnB T1 terminator: Escherichia coli rrnB; transcription terminator T1 from the E. coli rrnB gene
    517..553     -  CDS            lacZα (fragment): LacZα fragment of β-galactosidase; lacZ fragment
    570..665     +  protein_bind   attL3: mutant version of attL; recombination site for the Gateway® LR reaction LR Clonase™
    671..2233    +  CDS            PNKP (sequence partly withheld): PNKP_HUMAN - Experimental evidence at protein level: Swiss-Prot protein existence level 1. Plays a key role in the repair of DNA damage, functioning as part of both the non-homologous end-joining (NHEJ) and base excision repair (BER) pathways. Through its two catalytic activities, PNK ensures that DNA termini are compatible with extension and ligation by either removing 3'-phosphates from, or by phosphorylating 5'-hydroxyl groups on, the ribose sugar of the DNA backbone. From Homo sapiens (Human).
   2241..2336    -  protein_bind   attL3: mutant version of attL; recombination site for the Gateway® LR reaction LR Clonase™
   2355..2373    -  promoter       T7 promoter: promoter for bacteriophage T7 RNA polymerase
   2563..2586    +  promoter       Pc promoter (fragment): intI1 (promoter lies within the coding sequence); class 1 integron promoter
   2762..2818    +  CDS            GmR (fragment): gentamycin acetyltransferase; aacC1; confers resistance to gentamycin
   2825..3616    +  CDS            SmR: aminoglycoside adenylyltransferase (Murphy, 1985); aadA; confers resistance to spectinomycin and streptomycin
   3709..4297    +  rep_origin     ori: high-copy-number ColE1/pMB1/pBR322/pUC origin of replication
