[The description below was written by a language model from this plasmid's Addgene catalogue record and pLannotate feature annotations shown in this document.]
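Description:
pDONR223_PNKP_WT is a Gateway entry clone built on the Invitrogen pDONR223 backbone and carrying the wild-type human PNKP open reading frame (reference transcript NM_007254.3). It belongs to the Target Accelerator Plasmid Collection, a set of wild-type and variant ORF clones assembled for systematic functional testing of cancer-associated alleles. The sequenced plasmid is 4,359 nt. It replicates in E. coli from a high-copy ColE1/pUC-type origin and is selected with spectinomycin through the aadA (SmR) aminoglycoside adenylyltransferase gene. This gene sits downstream of a class 1 integron Pc promoter fragment and a short gentamicin-resistance gene remnant.

The PNKP coding sequence (about 1.56 kb) encodes polynucleotide kinase 3'-phosphatase, a DNA end-processing enzyme. It removes 3'-phosphates and phosphorylates 5'-hydroxyl termini during base excision repair and non-homologous end joining. The ORF is flanked by two oppositely oriented attL recombination sites, both of which the automated annotation labels attL3. These sites allow the ORF to be transferred by LR Clonase into any compatible attR destination vector. The clone is in the "closed" configuration, with a stop codon immediately after the insert, so it yields native or N-terminally tagged protein but cannot produce C-terminal fusions.

The record lists no promoter for the insert, so expression depends on the destination vector chosen. rrnB T1 and T2 terminators upstream insulate the cassette from read-through transcription. A T7 promoter lies just beyond the 3' att site, pointing back toward the insert, and small lacI and lacZα fragments are backbone remnants. The plasmid serves mainly as a sequence-verified source of wild-type PNKP for making expression constructs, for example as a reference alongside mutant alleles.
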