Addgene plasmid #81801: pDONR223_PNKP_WT
Purpose: Gateway Donor vector containing PNKP , part of the Target Accelerator Plasmid Collection.
Depositing lab: Jesse Boehm & William Hahn & David Root. Depositing organization: Broad Institute. Publication: Systematic Functional Interrogation of Rare Cancer Variants Identifies Oncogenic Alleles. Kim E, Ilic N, Shrestha Y, Zou L, Kamburov A, Zhu C, Yang X, Lubonja R, Tran N, Nguyen C, Lawrence MS, Piccioni F, Bagul M, Doench JG, Chouinard CR, Wu X, Hogstrom L, Natoli T, Tamayo P, Horn H, Corsello SM, Lage K, Root DE, Subramanian A, Golub TR, Getz G, Boehm JS, Hahn WC. Cancer Discov. 2016 Jul;6(7):714-26. doi: 10.1158/2159-8290.CD-16-0160. Epub 2016 May 4. PubMed 27147599.
Backbone
  Vector backbone: pDONR223
  Backbone manufacturer: Invitrogen
  Backbone size w/o insert (bp): 2790
  Vector type: Gateway Entry vector
Growth in bacteria
  Bacterial resistance: Spectinomycin, 50 μg/mL
  Growth temperature: 37°C
  Growth strain: DH5alpha
  Copy number: High Copy
Gene/Insert
  Gene/Insert name: PNKP (alt name: NM_007254.3)
  Species: H. sapiens (human)
  Mutation: WT
  Entrez Gene: PNKP (a.k.a. AOA4, CMT2B2, EIEE10, MCSZ, PNK)
  Promoter: None
  Cloning method: Gateway Cloning
  Sequencing primers: 5′ M13pUC-fwd; 3′ M13-Rev
Terms and licenses: Academic/Nonprofit Terms; Industry Terms: Not Available to Industry
Depositor comments: Closed state: stop codon immediately follows insert
How to cite: pDONR223_PNKP_WT was a gift from Jesse Boehm & William Hahn & David Root (Addgene plasmid # 81801 ; http://n2t.net/addgene:81801 ; RRID:Addgene_81801)
