>Addgene plasmid #81801 | pDONR223_PNKP_WT | depositor partial sequence | sequence record 155120 | Insert sequence
ATGGGCGAGGTGGAGGCCCCGGGCCGCTTGTGGCTCGAGAGCCCCCCTGGGGGAGCGCCCCCCATCTTCC
TGCCCTCGGACGGGCAAGCCCTGGTCCTGGGCAGGGGACCCCTGACCCAGGTTACGGACCGGAAGTGCTC
CAGAACTCAAGTGGAGCTGGTCGCAGATCCTGAGACCCGGACAGTGGCAGTGAAACAGCTGGGAGTTAAC
CCCTCAACTACCGGGACCCAGGAG
[345 nt withheld, positions 235-579]
ATCTTGTACCCAGAGATTCCCCGTAAGCTCCGAGAGCTGGAAGCCGAGGGCTACAAGCTGGTGATCTTCA
CCAACCAGATGAGCATCGGGCGCGGGAAGCTGCCAGCCGAGGAGTTCAAGGCCAAGGTGGAGGCTGTGGT
GGAGAAGCTGGGGGTCCCCTTCCAGGTGCTGGTGGCCACGCACGCAGGCTTGTACCGGAAGCCGGTGACG
GGCATGTGGGACCATCTGCAGGAGCAGGCCAACGACGGCACGCCCATATCCATCGGGGACAGCATCTTTG
TGGGAGACGCAGCCGGACGCCCGGCCAACTGGGCCCCGGGGCGGAAGAAGAAAGACTTCTCCTGCGCCGA
TCGCCTGTTTGCCCTCAACCTTGGCCTGCCCTTCGCCACGCCTGAGGAGTTCTTTCTCAAGTGGCCAGCA
GCCGGCTTCGAGCTCCCAGCCTTTGATCCGAGGACTGTCTCCCGCTCAGGGCCTCTCTGCCTCCCCGAGT
CCAGGGCCCTCCTGAGCGCCAGCCCGGAGGTGGTTGTCGCAGTGGGATTCCCTGGGGCCGGGAAGTCCAC
CTTTCTCAAGAAGCACCTCGTGTCGGCCGGATATGTCCACGTGAACAGGGACACGCTAGGCTCCTGGCAG
CGCTGTGTGACCACGTGTGAGACAGCCCTGAAGCAAGGGAAACGGGTCGCCATCGACAACACAAACCCAG
ACGCCGCGAGCCGCGCCAGGTACGTCCAGTGTGCCCGAGCCGCGGGCGTCCCCTGCCGCTGCTTCCTCTT
CACCGCCACTCTGGAGCAGGCGCGCCACAACAACCGGTTTCGAGAGATGACGGACTCCTCTCATATCCCC
GTGTCAGACATGGTCATGTATGGCTACAGGAAGCAGTTCGAGGCCCCAACGCTGGCTGAAGGCTTCTCTG
CCATCCTGGAGATCCCGTTCCGGCTATGGGTGGAGCCGAGGCTGGGGCGGCTGTACTGCCAGTTCTCCGA
GGGC
