>Addgene plasmid #81801 | pDONR223_PNKP_WT | addgene partial sequence | sequence record 160614 | M13-F20 5'-TGTAAAACGACGGCCAGT-3'
TTTTATTTTGACTGATAGTGACCTGTTCGTTGCAACAAATTGATGAGCAATGCTTTTTTATAATGCCAAC
TTTGTACAAAAAAGTTGGCACCATGGGCGAGGTGGAGGCCCCGGGCCGCTTGTGGCTCGAGAGCCCCCCT
GGGGGAGCGCCCCCCATCTTCCTGCCCTCGGACGGGCAAGCCCTGGTCCTGGGCAGGGGACCCCTGACCC
AGGTTACGGACCGGAAGTGCTCCAGAACTCAAGTGGAGCTGGTCGCAGATCCTGAGACCCGGACAGTGGC
AGTGAAACAGCTGGGAGTTAACCCCTCAACTACCGGGACCCAGGAG
[345 nt withheld, positions 327-671]
ATCTTGTACCCAGAGATTCCCCGTAAGCTCCGAGAGCTGGAAGCCGAGGGCTACAAGCTGGTGATCTTCA
CCAACCAGATGAGCATCGGGCGCGGGAAGCTGCCAGCCGAGGAGTTCAAGGCCAAGGTGGAGGCTGTGGT
GGAGAAGCTGGGGGTCCCCTTCCAGGTGCTGGTGGCCACGCACGCAGGCTTGTACCGGAAGCCGGTGACG
GGCATGTGGGACCATCTGCAGGAGCAGGCCAACGACGGCACGCCCATATCCATCGGGGACAGCATCTTTG
TGGGAGACGCAGCCGGACGCCCGGCCAACTGGGCCCCGGGGCGGAAGAAGAAAGACTTCTCCTGCGCCGA
TCGCCTGTTTGCCCTCAACCTTGGCCTGCCCTT
